Addgene plasmid #90530: ANLN A1.2 gRNA
Purpose: 3rd generation lentiviral gRNA plasmid targeting human ANLN
Depositing lab: Iain Cheeseman. Depositing organization: Whitehead Institute for Biomedical Research. Publication: Large-Scale Analysis of CRISPR/Cas9 Cell-Cycle Knockouts Reveals the Diversity of p53-Dependent Responses to Cell-Cycle Defects. McKinley KL, Cheeseman IM. Dev Cell. 2017 Feb 27;40(4):405-420.e2. doi: 10.1016/j.devcel.2017.01.012. Epub 2017 Feb 16. PubMed 28216383.
Backbone
  Vector backbone: pLenti-sgRNA
  Backbone manufacturer: Eric Lander & David Sabatini labs (Addgene plasmid #71409)
  Backbone size w/o insert (bp): 9151
  Vector type: Lentiviral, CRISPR
  Selectable markers: Puromycin
Growth in bacteria
  Bacterial resistance: Ampicillin, 100 μg/mL
  Growth temperature: 37°C
  Growth strain: NEB Stable
  Copy number: Unknown
Gene/Insert
  Gene/Insert name: ANLN (Guide Designation A1.2) (alt name: pKMKO series)
  gRNA/shRNA sequence: CACCgTCTCTGAAGATTCTCTCGCC
  Species: H. sapiens (human)
  Promoter: U6
  Cloning method: Restriction Enzyme; 5′ cloning site BsmBI (destroyed during cloning); 3′ cloning site BsmBI (destroyed during cloning)
  Sequencing primers: 5′ hU6-F (5'-GAGGGCCTATTTCCCATGATT-3'); 3′ EF1a-R (5'-CACGGCGACTACTGCACTTA-3')
Terms and licenses: Academic/Nonprofit Terms; Industry Terms: Not Available to Industry
Depositor comments: Please note that gRNA target sequence listed is not strictly the 20nt spacer sequence, but also contains the 5' BsmBI overhang. For more information about knockout human cell lines generated using this plasmid, please see http://cellcycleknockouts.wi.mit.edu/ .
How to cite: ANLN A1.2 gRNA was a gift from Iain Cheeseman (Addgene plasmid # 90530 ; http://n2t.net/addgene:90530 ; RRID:Addgene_90530)
