[The description below was written by a language model from this plasmid's Addgene catalogue record and pLannotate feature annotations shown in this document.]
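Description:
ANLN A1.2 gRNA is a third-generation lentiviral CRISPR guide plasmid built on the pLenti-sgRNA backbone and designed to target the human ANLN gene (anillin). It is propagated in E. coli through a high-copy ColE1/pUC-type origin with ampicillin resistance (AmpR). The backbone also carries an f1 origin, an SV40 origin and small remnants of lac and phage-promoter cloning elements. The catalogue lists the empty backbone as 9,151 bp, whereas the sequenced record is 7,302 nt. This would be consistent with loss of a stuffer fragment when the guide was inserted between the two BsmBI sites, which were destroyed in cloning, although the record does not state this.

The viral cassette begins with an RSV promoter fused to a truncated HIV-1 5′ LTR, which makes genomic RNA production Tat-independent. This is followed by the Ψ packaging signal with a partial gag sequence, the RRE for Rev-dependent nuclear export, and a cPPT/CTS. It ends in a self-inactivating ΔU3 3′ LTR and an SV40 polyadenylation signal. Within this cassette, a human U6 RNA polymerase III promoter drives the ANLN-specific spacer joined to the Streptococcus pyogenes tracrRNA-derived scaffold, producing a single guide RNA. Downstream, an EF-1α core promoter expresses puromycin N-acetyltransferase, with a WPRE to enhance transcript expression, so transduced cells can be selected with puromycin.

The plasmid encodes no Cas9, so the nuclease must be supplied separately, for example in Cas9-expressing cell lines. It belongs to a series of guides used for large-scale knockout of cell-cycle genes in human cells, in a study of p53-dependent responses to cell-cycle defects.
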