Features (pLannotate 1.2.2; 28 found; start..end, strand, type, name):
      1..26      +  rep_origin     RSF ori (fragment): Plasmids containing the RSF 1030 origin of replication can be propagated in E. coli cells that contain additional plasmids with compatible origins.
     28..120     +  CDS            lacI (fragment): lac repressor; lacI; The lac repressor binds to the lac operator to inhibit transcription in E. coli. This inhibition can be relieved by adding lactose or isopropyl-β-D-thiogalactopyranoside (IPTG).
    133..154     +  protein_bind   CAP binding site: CAP binding activates transcription in the presence of cAMP. E. coli catabolite activator protein
    169..199     +  promoter       lac promoter: promoter for the E. coli lac operon
    207..223     +  protein_bind   lac operator: The lac repressor binds to the lac operator to inhibit transcription in E. coli. This inhibition can be relieved by adding lactose or isopropyl-β-D-thiogalactopyranoside (IPTG). lac repressor encoded by lacI
    268..286     +  promoter       T3 promoter: promoter for bacteriophage T3 RNA polymerase
    314..540     +  promoter       RSV promoter: Rous sarcoma virus enhancer/promoter
    541..721     +  LTR            5' LTR (truncated): truncated 5' long terminal repeat (LTR) from HIV-1
    768..893     +  misc_feature   HIV-1 Ψ: packaging signal of human immunodeficiency virus type 1
    877..1240    +  CDS            HIV-1 gag (fragment): gag protein from human immunodeficiency virus 1; gag
   1386..1619    +  misc_feature   RRE: The Rev response element (RRE) of HIV-1 allows for Rev-dependent mRNA export from the nucleus to the cytoplasm.
   1996..2022    +  CDS            Rev (fragment): human immunodeficiency virus 1 (HIV-1) Rev protein; rev; enhances nuclear export of unspliced and incompletely spliced viral mRNAs
   2026..2266    +  promoter       U6 promoter: RNA polymerase III promoter for human U6 snRNA
   2314..2381    +  misc_RNA       tracrRNA (fragment): trans-activating CRISPR RNA for the Streptococcus pyogenes CRISPR/Cas9 system
   2430..2547    +  misc_feature   cPPT/CTS: central polypurine tract and central termination sequence of HIV-1
   2616..2827    +  promoter       EF-1α core promoter: core promoter for human elongation factor EF-1α
   2853..3452    +  CDS            PuroR (fragment): puromycin N-acetyltransferase; pac from Streptomyces; confers resistance to puromycin
   3468..4056    +  misc_feature   WPRE: woodchuck hepatitis virus posttranscriptional regulatory element
   4107..4126    +  misc_feature   cPPT/CTS (fragment): central polypurine tract and central termination sequence of HIV-1
   4128..4361    +  LTR            3' LTR (ΔU3): self-inactivating 3' long terminal repeat (LTR) from HIV-1
   4439..4560    +  polyA_signal   SV40 poly(A) signal: SV40 polyadenylation signal
   4600..4735    +  rep_origin     SV40 ori: SV40 origin of replication
   4756..4774    -  promoter       T7 promoter: promoter for bacteriophage T7 RNA polymerase
   4782..4937    +  CDS            lacZα (fragment): LacZα fragment of β-galactosidase; lacZ fragment
   4942..5370    +  rep_origin     f1 ori (sequence partly withheld): f1 bacteriophage origin of replication; arrow indicates direction of (+) strand synthesis
   5423..5527    +  promoter       AmpR promoter: bla
   5528..6388    +  CDS            AmpR: β-lactamase; bla; confers resistance to ampicillin, carbenicillin, and related antibiotics
   6559..7147    +  rep_origin     ori: high-copy-number ColE1/pMB1/pBR322/pUC origin of replication
>Addgene plasmid #90530 | ANLN A1.2 gRNA | addgene full sequence | sequence record 183500 | Addgene NGS Result
CGAGTCAGTGAGCGAGGAAGCGGAAGAGCGCCCAATACGCAAACCGCCTCTCCCCGCGCGTTGGCCGATT
CATTAATGCAGCTGGCACGACAGGTTTCCCGACTGGAAAGCGGGCAGTGAGCGCAACGCAATTAATGTGA
GTTAGCTCACTCATTAGGCACCCCAGGCTTTACACTTTATGCTTCCGGCTCGTATGTTGTGTGGAATTGT
GAGCGGATAACAATTTCACACAGGAAACAGCTATGACCATGATTACGCCAAGCGCGCAATTAACCCTCAC
TAAAGGGAACAAAAGCTGGAGCTGCAAGCTTAATGTAGTCTTATGCAATACTCTTGTAGTCTTGCAACAT
GGTAACGATGAGTTAGCAACATGCCTTACAAGGAGAGAAAAAGCACCGTGCATGCCGATTGGTGGAAGTA
AGGTGGTACGATCGTGCCTTATTAGGAAGGCAACAGACGGGTCTGACATGGATTGGACGAACCACTGAAT
TGCCGCATTGCAGAGATATTGTATTTAAGTGCCTAGCTCGATACATAAACGGGTCTCTCTGGTTAGACCA
GATCTGAGCCTGGGAGCTCTCTGGCTAACTAGGGAACCCACTGCTTAAGCCTCAATAAAGCTTGCCTTGA
GTGCTTCAAGTAGTGTGTGCCCGTCTGTTGTGTGACTCTGGTAACTAGAGATCCCTCAGACCCTTTTAGT
CAGTGTGGAAAATCTCTAGCAGTGGCGCCCGAACAGGGACTTGAAAGCGAAAGGGAAACCAGAGGAGCTC
TCTCGACGCAGGACTCGGCTTGCTGAAGCGCGCACGGCAAGAGGCGAGGGGCGGCGACTGGTGAGTACGC
CAAAAATTTTGACTAGCGGAGGCTAGAAGGAGAGAGATGGGTGCGAGAGCGTCAGTATTAAGCGGGGGAG
AATTAGATCGCGATGGGAAAAAATTCGGTTAAGGCCAGGGGGAAAGAAAAAATATAAATTAAAACATATA
GTATGGGCAAGCAGGGAGCTAGAACGATTCGCAGTTAATCCTGGCCTGTTAGAAACATCAGAAGGCTGTA
GACAAATACTGGGACAGCTACAACCATCCCTTCAGACAGGATCAGAAGAACTTAGATCATTATATAATAC
AGTAGCAACCCTCTATTGTGTGCATCAAAGGATAGAGATAAAAGACACCAAGGAAGCTTTAGACAAGATA
GAGGAAGAGCAAAACAAAAGTAAGACCACCGCACAGCAAGCGGCCGCTGATCTTCAGACCTGGAGGAGGA
GATATGAGGGACAATTGGAGAAGTGAATTATATAAATATAAAGTAGTAAAAATTGAACCATTAGGAGTAG
CACCCACCAAGGCAAAGAGAAGAGTGGTGCAGAGAGAAAAAAGAGCAGTGGGAATAGGAGCTTTGTTCCT
TGGGTTCTTGGGAGCAGCAGGAAGCACTATGGGCGCAGCGTCAATGACGCTGACGGTACAGGCCAGACAA
TTATTGTCTGGTATAGTGCAGCAGCAGAACAATTTGCTGAGGGCTATTGAGGCGCAACAGCATCTGTTGC
AACTCACAGTCTGGGGCATCAAGCAGCTCCAGGCAAGAATCCTGGCTGTGGAAAGATACCTAAAGGATCA
ACAGCTCCTGGGGATTTGGGGTTGCTCTGGAAAACTCATTTGCACCACTGCTGTGCCTTGGAATGCTAGT
TGGAGTAATAAATCTCTGGAACAGATTTGGAATCACACGACCTGGATGGAGTGGGACAGAGAAATTAACA
ATTACACAAGCTTAATACACTCCTTAATTGAAGAATCGCAAAACCAGCAAGAAAAGAATGAACAAGAATT
ATTGGAATTAGATAAATGGGCAAGTTTGTGGAATTGGTTTAACATAACAAATTGGCTGTGGTATATAAAA
TTATTCATAATGATAGTAGGAGGCTTGGTAGGTTTAAGAATAGTTTTTGCTGTACTTTCTATAGTGAATA
GAGTTAGGCAGGGATATTCACCATTATCGTTTCAGACCCACCTCCCAACCCCGAGGGGACCCAGAGAGGG
CCTATTTCCCATGATTCCTTCATATTTGCATATACGATACAAGGCTGTTAGAGAGATAATTAGAATTAAT
TTGACTGTAAACACAAAGATATTAGTACAAAATACGTGACGTAGAAAGTAATAATTTCTTGGGTAGTTTG
CAGTTTTAAAATTATGTTTTAAAATGGACTATCATATGCTTACCGTAACTTGAAAGTATTTCGATTTCTT
GGCTTTATATATCTTGTGGAAAGGACGAAACACCGTCTCTGAAGATTCTCTCGCCGTTTAAGAGCTATGC
TGGAAACAGCATAGCAAGTTTAAATAAGGCTAGTCCGTTATCAACTTGAAAAAGTGGCACCGAGTCGGTG
CTTTTTTTGAATTCTAGATCTTGAGACAAATGGCAGTATTCATCCACAATTTTAAAAGAAAAGGGGGGAT
TGGGGGGTACAGTGCAGGGGAAAGAATAGTAGACATAATAGCAACAGACATACAAACTAAAGAATTACAA
AAACAAATTACAAAAATTCAAAATTTTCGGGTTTATTACAGGGACAGCAGAGATCCACTTTGGCGCCGGC
TCGAGTGGCTCCGGTGCCCGTCAGTGGGCAGAGCGCACATCGCCCACAGTCCCCGAGAAGTTGGGGGGAG
GGGTCGGCAATTGAACCGGTGCCTAGAGAAGGTGGCGCGGGGTAAACTGGGAAAGTGATGTCGTGTACTG
GCTCCGCCTTTTTCCCGAGGGTGGGGGAGAACCGTATATAAGTGCAGTAGTCGCCGTGAACGTTCTTTTT
CGCAACGGGTTTGCCGCCAGAACACAGGTGTCGTGACGCGGGATCCGCCACCATGACCGAGTACAAGCCC
ACGGTGCGCCTCGCCACCCGCGACGACGTCCCCAGGGCCGTACGCACCCTCGCCGCCGCGTTCGCCGACT
ACCCCGCCACGCGCCACACCGTCGATCCGGACCGCCACATCGAGCGGGTCACCGAGCTGCAAGAACTCTT
CCTCACGCGCGTCGGGCTCGACATCGGCAAGGTGTGGGTCGCGGACGACGGCGCCGCGGTGGCGGTCTGG
ACCACGCCGGAGAGCGTCGAAGCGGGGGCGGTGTTCGCCGAGATCGGCCCGCGCATGGCCGAGTTGAGCG
GTTCCCGGCTGGCCGCGCAGCAACAGATGGAAGGCCTCCTGGCGCCGCACCGGCCCAAGGAGCCCGCGTG
GTTCCTGGCCACCGTCGGAGTCTCGCCCGACCACCAGGGCAAGGGTCTGGGCAGCGCCGTCGTGCTCCCC
GGAGTGGAGGCGGCCGAGCGCGCCGGGGTGCCCGCCTTCCTGGAGACCTCCGCGCCCCGCAACCTCCCCT
TCTACGAGCGGCTCGGCTTCACCGTCACCGCCGACGTCGAGGTGCCCGAAGGACCGCGCACCTGGTGCAT
GACCCGCAAGCCCGGTGCCTGAACGCGTTAAGTCGACAATCAACCTCTGGATTACAAAATTTGTGAAAGA
TTGACTGGTATTCTTAACTATGTTGCTCCTTTTACGCTATGTGGATACGCTGCTTTAATGCCTTTGTATC
ATGCTATTGCTTCCCGTATGGCTTTCATTTTCTCCTCCTTGTATAAATCCTGGTTGCTGTCTCTTTATGA
GGAGTTGTGGCCCGTTGTCAGGCAACGTGGCGTGGTGTGCACTGTGTTTGCTGACGCAACCCCCACTGGT
TGGGGCATTGCCACCACCTGTCAGCTCCTTTCCGGGACTTTCGCTTTCCCCCTCCCTATTGCCACGGCGG
AACTCATCGCCGCCTGCCTTGCCCGCTGCTGGACAGGGGCTCGGCTGTTGGGCACTGACAATTCCGTGGT
GTTGTCGGGGAAATCATCGTCCTTTCCTTGGCTGCTCGCCTGTGTTGCCACCTGGATTCTGCGCGGGACG
TCCTTCTGCTACGTCCCTTCGGCCCTCAATCCAGCGGACCTTCCTTCCCGCGGCCTGCTGCCGGCTCTGC
GGCCTCTTCCGCGTCTTCGCCTTCGCCCTCAGACGAGTCGGATCTCCCTTTGGGCCGCCTCCCCGCGTCG
ACTTTAAGACCAATGACTTACAAGGCAGCTGTAGATCTTAGCCACTTTTTAAAAGAAAAGGGGGGACTGG
AAGGGCTAATTCACTCCCAACGAAGACAAGATCTGCTTTTTGCTTGTACTGGGTCTCTCTGGTTAGACCA
GATCTGAGCCTGGGAGCTCTCTGGCTAACTAGGGAACCCACTGCTTAAGCCTCAATAAAGCTTGCCTTGA
GTGCTTCAAGTAGTGTGTGCCCGTCTGTTGTGTGACTCTGGTAACTAGAGATCCCTCAGACCCTTTTAGT
CAGTGTGGAAAATCTCTAGCAGTACGTATAGTAGTTCATGTCATCTTATTATTCAGTATTTATAACTTGC
AAAGAAATGAATATCAGAGAGTGAGAGGAACTTGTTTATTGCAGCTTATAATGGTTACAAATAAAGCAAT
AGCATCACAAATTTCACAAATAAAGCATTTTTTTCACTGCATTCTAGTTGTGGTTTGTCCAAACTCATCA
ATGTATCTTATCATGTCTGGCTCTAGCTATCCCGCCCCTAACTCCGCCCATCCCGCCCCTAACTCCGCCC
AGTTCCGCCCATTCTCCGCCCCATGGCTGACTAATTTTTTTTATTTATGCAGAGGCCGAGGCCGCCTCGG
CCTCTGAGCTATTCCAGAAGTAGTGAGGAGGCTTTTTTGGAGGCCTAGGGACGTACCCAATTCGCCCTAT
AGTGAGTCGTATTACGCGCGCTCACTGGCCGTCGTTTTACAACGTCGTGACTGGGAAAACCCTGGCGTTA
CCCAACTTAATCGCCTTGCAGCACATCCCCCTTTCGCCAGCTGGCGTAATAGCGAAGAGGCCCGCACCGA
TCGCCCTTCCCAACAGTTGCGCAGCCTGAATGGCGAATGGG
[124 nt withheld, positions 4942-5065]
C
[91 nt withheld, positions 5067-5157]
A
[49 nt withheld, positions 5159-5207]
CCTTTGACGTTGGAGTCCACGTTCTTT
[37 nt withheld, positions 5235-5271]
ACCCTATCTCGGTCTATTCTTTTGATTTATAAGGGATTTTGCCGATTTCGGCCTATTGGTTAAAAAATGA
GCTGATTTAACAAAAATTTAACGCGAATTTTAACAAAATATTAACGCTTACAATTTAGGTGGCACTTTTC
GGGGAAATGTGCGCGGAACCCCTATTTGTTTATTTTTCTAAATACATTCAAATATGTATCCGCTCATGAG
ACAATAACCCTGATAAATGCTTCAATAATATTGAAAAAGGAAGAGTATGAGTATTCAACATTTCCGTGTC
GCCCTTATTCCCTTTTTTGCGGCATTTTGCCTTCCTGTTTTTGCTCACCCAGAAACGCTGGTGAAAGTAA
AAGATGCTGAAGATCAGTTGGGTGCACGAGTGGGTTACATCGAACTGGATCTCAACAGCGGTAAGATCCT
TGAGAGTTTTCGCCCCGAAGAACGTTTTCCAATGATGAGCACTTTTAAAGTTCTGCTATGTGGCGCGGTA
TTATCCCGTATTGACGCCGGGCAAGAGCAACTCGGTCGCCGCATACACTATTCTCAGAATGACTTGGTTG
AGTACTCACCAGTCACAGAAAAGCATCTTACGGATGGCATGACAGTAAGAGAATTATGCAGTGCTGCCAT
AACCATGAGTGATAACACTGCGGCCAACTTACTTCTGACAACGATCGGAGGACCGAAGGAGCTAACCGCT
TTTTTGCACAACATGGGGGATCATGTAACTCGCCTTGATCGTTGGGAACCGGAGCTGAATGAAGCCATAC
CAAACGACGAGCGTGACACCACGATGCCTGTAGCAATGGCAACAACGTTGCGCAAACTATTAACTGGCGA
ACTACTTACTCTAGCTTCCCGGCAACAATTAATAGACTGGATGGAGGCGGATAAAGTTGCAGGACCACTT
CTGCGCTCGGCCCTTCCGGCTGGCTGGTTTATTGCTGATAAATCTGGAGCCGGTGAGCGTGGGTCTCGCG
GTATCATTGCAGCACTGGGGCCAGATGGTAAGCCCTCCCGTATCGTAGTTATCTACACGACGGGGAGTCA
GGCAACTATGGATGAACGAAATAGACAGATCGCTGAGATAGGTGCCTCACTGATTAAGCATTGGTAACTG
TCAGACCAAGTTTACTCATATATACTTTAGATTGATTTAAAACTTCATTTTTAATTTAAAAGGATCTAGG
TGAAGATCCTTTTTGATAATCTCATGACCAAAATCCCTTAACGTGAGTTTTCGTTCCACTGAGCGTCAGA
CCCCGTAGAAAAGATCAAAGGATCTTCTTGAGATCCTTTTTTTCTGCGCGTAATCTGCTGCTTGCAAACA
AAAAAACCACCGCTACCAGCGGTGGTTTGTTTGCCGGATCAAGAGCTACCAACTCTTTTTCCGAAGGTAA
CTGGCTTCAGCAGAGCGCAGATACCAAATACTGTTCTTCTAGTGTAGCCGTAGTTAGGCCACCACTTCAA
GAACTCTGTAGCACCGCCTACATACCTCGCTCTGCTAATCCTGTTACCAGTGGCTGCTGCCAGTGGCGAT
AAGTCGTGTCTTACCGGGTTGGACTCAAGACGATAGTTACCGGATAAGGCGCAGCGGTCGGGCTGAACGG
GGGGTTCGTGCACACAGCCCAGCTTGGAGCGAACGACCTACACCGAACTGAGATACCTACAGCGTGAGCT
ATGAGAAAGCGCCACGCTTCCCGAAGGGAGAAAGGCGGACAGGTATCCGGTAAGCGGCAGGGTCGGAACA
GGAGAGCGCACGAGGGAGCTTCCAGGGGGAAACGCCTGGTATCTTTATAGTCCTGTCGGGTTTCGCCACC
TCTGACTTGAGCGTCGATTTTTGTGATGCTCGTCAGGGGGGCGGAGCCTATGGAAAAACGCCAGCAACGC
GGCCTTTTTACGGTTCCTGGCCTTTTGCTGGCCTTTTGCTCACATGTTCTTTCCTGCGTTATCCCCTGAT
TCTGTGGATAACCGTATTACCGCCTTTGAGTGAGCTGATACCGCTCGCCGCAGCCGAACGACCGAGCGCA
G
